Addgene plasmid #82103: pDONR223_CBX3_WT
Purpose: Gateway Donor vector containing CBX3 , part of the Target Accelerator Plasmid Collection.
Depositing lab: Jesse Boehm & William Hahn & David Root. Depositing organization: Broad Institute. Publication: Systematic Functional Interrogation of Rare Cancer Variants Identifies Oncogenic Alleles. Kim E, Ilic N, Shrestha Y, Zou L, Kamburov A, Zhu C, Yang X, Lubonja R, Tran N, Nguyen C, Lawrence MS, Piccioni F, Bagul M, Doench JG, Chouinard CR, Wu X, Hogstrom L, Natoli T, Tamayo P, Horn H, Corsello SM, Lage K, Root DE, Subramanian A, Golub TR, Getz G, Boehm JS, Hahn WC. Cancer Discov. 2016 Jul;6(7):714-26. doi: 10.1158/2159-8290.CD-16-0160. Epub 2016 May 4. PubMed 27147599.
Backbone
  Vector backbone: pDONR223
  Backbone manufacturer: Invitrogen
  Backbone size w/o insert (bp): 2790
  Vector type: Gateway Entry vector
Growth in bacteria
  Bacterial resistance: Spectinomycin, 50 μg/mL
  Growth temperature: 37°C
  Growth strain: DH5alpha
  Copy number: High Copy
Gene/Insert
  Gene/Insert name: CBX3 (alt name: NM_016587.3)
  Species: H. sapiens (human)
  Mutation: WT
  Entrez Gene: CBX3 (a.k.a. HECH, HP1-GAMMA, HP1Hs-gamma, HP1gamma)
  Promoter: None
  Cloning method: Gateway Cloning
  Sequencing primers: 5′ M13pUC-fwd; 3′ M13-Rev
Terms and licenses: Academic/Nonprofit Terms; Industry Terms: Not Available to Industry
Depositor comments: Closed state: stop codon immediately follows insert Supporting reference: Systematic morphological profiling of human gene and allele function via Cell Painting. Rohban MH, et al. Elife. 2017, Mar 18;6. pii: e24060. PubMed PMID 28315521
How to cite: pDONR223_CBX3_WT was a gift from Jesse Boehm & William Hahn & David Root (Addgene plasmid # 82103 ; http://n2t.net/addgene:82103 ; RRID:Addgene_82103)
