[The description below was written by a language model from this plasmid's Addgene catalogue record and pLannotate feature annotations shown in this document.]
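Description:
pDONR223_CBX3_WT is a Gateway entry clone built on the Invitrogen pDONR223 backbone and carrying the wild-type human CBX3 open reading frame (also known as HP1-gamma; reference transcript NM_016587.3). It belongs to the Target Accelerator Plasmid Collection, a set of wild-type and variant ORF clones assembled for systematic functional testing of cancer-associated alleles. The sequenced plasmid is about 3.3 kb. It is maintained in E. coli at high copy through a ColE1/pUC-type origin and is selected with spectinomycin via the aadA (SmR) aminoglycoside adenylyltransferase gene. That gene sits downstream of a fragment of the class 1 integron Pc promoter and a short gentamicin-resistance gene remnant.

The CBX3 coding sequence is flanked on both sides by attL recombination sites, so an LR Clonase reaction can move it directionally into any compatible attR destination vector. The automated annotation labels both sites as attL3, which probably reflects sequence similarity among attL variants rather than their true identity. The entry clone has no promoter driving the insert, so expression depends entirely on the chosen destination vector. The ORF is in the "closed" configuration, with a stop codon immediately after the insert. This allows native or N-terminally tagged expression but rules out C-terminal fusions. rrnB T1 and T2 terminators upstream of the cassette insulate it from read-through transcription, and a T7 promoter lies just outside the downstream att site, pointing back toward the insert. The small lacI and lacZα fragments are backbone remnants. M13 forward and reverse primer sites allow sequence verification. CBX3 encodes a heterochromatin protein that binds H3K9-methylated histone tails and contributes to transcriptional silencing. This clone typically serves as the wild-type reference for making expression constructs.
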