Features (pLannotate 1.2.2; 12 found; start..end, strand, type, name):
    121..213     +  CDS            lacI (fragment): lac repressor; lacI; The lac repressor binds to the lac operator to inhibit transcription in E. coli. This inhibition can be relieved by adding lactose or isopropyl-β-D-thiogalactopyranoside (IPTG).
    268..295     -  terminator     rrnB T2 terminator: transcription terminator T2 from the E. coli rrnB gene
    427..470     +  terminator     rrnB T1 terminator: Escherichia coli rrnB; transcription terminator T1 from the E. coli rrnB gene
    517..553     -  CDS            lacZα (fragment): LacZα fragment of β-galactosidase; lacZ fragment
    570..665     +  protein_bind   attL3: mutant version of attL; recombination site for the Gateway® LR reaction LR Clonase™
    671..1219    +  CDS            CBX3 (sequence partly withheld): CBX3_HUMAN - Experimental evidence at protein level: Swiss-Prot protein existence level 1. Seems to be involved in transcriptional silencing in heterochromatin-like complexes. Recognizes and binds histone H3 tails methylated at 'Lys-9', leading to epigenetic repression. May contribute to the association of the heterochromatin with the inner nuclear membrane through its interaction with lamin B receptor (LBR). Involved in the formation of functional kinetochore through interaction with MIS12 complex proteins. Contributes to the conversion of local chromatin to a heterochromatin-like repressive
   1227..1322    -  protein_bind   attL3: mutant version of attL; recombination site for the Gateway® LR reaction LR Clonase™
   1341..1359    -  promoter       T7 promoter: promoter for bacteriophage T7 RNA polymerase
   1549..1572    +  promoter       Pc promoter (fragment): intI1 (promoter lies within the coding sequence); class 1 integron promoter
   1748..1804    +  CDS            GmR (fragment): gentamycin acetyltransferase; aacC1; confers resistance to gentamycin
   1811..2602    +  CDS            SmR: aminoglycoside adenylyltransferase (Murphy, 1985); aadA; confers resistance to spectinomycin and streptomycin
   2695..3283    +  rep_origin     ori: high-copy-number ColE1/pMB1/pBR322/pUC origin of replication
>Addgene plasmid #82103 | pDONR223_CBX3_WT | addgene full sequence | sequence record 164561 | Addgene NGS Result
CTTTCCTGCGTTATCCCCTGATTCTGTGGATAACCGTATTACCGCCTTTGAGTGAGCTGATACCGCTCGC
CGCAGCCGAACGACCGAGCGCAGCGAGTCAGTGAGCGAGGAAGCGGAAGAGCGCCCAATACGCAAACCGC
CTCTCCCCGCGCGTTGGCCGATTCATTAATGCAGCTGGCACGACAGGTTTCCCGACTGGAAAGCGGGCAG
TGAGCGCAACGCAATTAATACGCGTACCGCTAGCCAGGAAGAGTTTGTAGAAACGCAAAAAGGCCATCCG
TCAGGATGGCCTTCTGCTTAGTTTGATGCCTGGCAGTTTATGGCGGGCGTCCTGCCCGCCACCCTCCGGG
CCGTTGCTTCACAACGTTCAAATCCGCTCCCGGCGGATTTGTCCTACTCAGGAGAGCGTTCACCGACAAA
CAACAGATAAAACGAAAGGCCCAGTCTTCCGACTGAGCCTTTCGTTTTATTTGATGCCTGGCAGTTCCCT
ACTCTCGCGTTAACGCTAGCATGGATGTTTTCCCAGTCACGACGTTGTAAAACGACGGCCAGTCTTAAGC
TCGGGCCCCAAATAATGATTTTATTTTGACTGATAGTGACCTGTTCGTTGCAACAAATTGATGAGCAATG
CTTTTTTATAATGCCAACTTTGTACAAAAAAGTTGGCACCATGGCCTCCAACAAAACTACATTGCAAAAA
ATGGGAAAAAAACAGAATGGAAAGAGTAAAAAAGTTGAAGAGGCAGAGCCTGAAGAATTTGTCGTGGAAA
AAGTACTAGATCGACGTGTAGTGAATGGGAAAGTGGAATATTTCCTGAAGTGGAAGGGATTTACAGATGC
TGACAATACTTGGGAACCTGAAGAAAATTTAGATTGTCCAGAATTGATTGAAGCGTTTCTTAACTCTCAG
AAAGCTGGCAAAGAAAAAGATGGTACAAAAAGAAAATCTTTATCTGACAGTGAATCTGATGACAGCAAAT
CAAAGAAGAAAAGAGAT
[201 nt withheld, positions 998-1198]
TGTCCAGAAGATGAAGCTCAATAATTGCCAACTTTCTTGTACAAAGTTGGCATTATAAGAAAGCATTGCT
TATCAATTTGTTGCAACGAACAGGTCACTATCAGTCAAAATAAAATCATTATTTGCCATCCAGCTGATAT
CCCCTATAGTGAGTCGTATTACATGGTCATAGCTGTTTCCTGGCAGCTCTGGCCCGTGTCTCAAAATCTC
TGATGTTACATTGCACAAGATAAAAATATATCATCATGCCTCCTCTAGACCAGCCAGGACAGAAATGCCT
CGACTTCGCTGCTACCCAAGGTTGCCGGGTGACGCACACCGTGGAAACGGATGAAGGCACGAACCCAGTG
GACATAAGCCTGTTCGGTTCGTAAGCTGTAATGCAAGTAGCGTATGCGCTCACGCAACTGGTCCAGAACC
TTGACCGAACGCAGCGGTGGTAACGGCGCAGTGGCGGTTTTCATGGCTTGTTATGACTGTTTTTTTGGGG
TACAGTCTATGCCTCGGGCATCCAAGCAGCAAGCGCGTTACGCCGTGGGTCGATGTTTGATGTTATGGAG
CAGCAACGATGTTACGCAGCAGGGCAGTCGCCCTAAAACAAAGTTAAACATTATGAGGGAAGCGGTGATC
GCCGAAGTATCGACTCAACTATCAGAGGTAGTTGGCGTCATCGAGCGCCATCTCGAACCGACGTTGCTGG
CCGTACATTTGTACGGCTCCGCAGTGGATGGCGGCCTGAAGCCACACAGTGATATTGATTTGCTGGTTAC
GGTGACCGTAAGGCTTGATGAAACAACGCGGCGAGCTTTGATCAACGACCTTTTGGAAACTTCGGCTTCC
CCTGGAGAGAGCGAGATTCTCCGCGCTGTAGAAGTCACCATTGTTGTGCACGACGACATCATTCCGTGGC
GTTATCCAGCTAAGCGCGAACTGCAATTTGGAGAATGGCAGCGCAATGACATTCTTGCAGGTATCTTCGA
GCCAGCCACGATCGACATTGATCTGGCTATCTTGCTGACAAAAGCAAGAGAACATAGCGTTGCCTTGGTA
GGTCCAGCGGCGGAGGAACTCTTTGATCCGGTTCCTGAACAGGATCTATTTGAGGCGCTAAATGAAACCT
TAACGCTATGGAACTCGCCGCCCGACTGGGCTGGCGATGAGCGAAATGTAGTGCTTACGTTGTCCCGCAT
TTGGTACAGCGCAGTAACCGGCAAAATCGCGCCGAAGGATGTCGCTGCCGACTGGGCAATGGAGCGCCTG
CCGGCCCAGTATCAGCCCGTCATACTTGAAGCTAGACAGGCTTATCTTGGACAAGAAGAAGATCGCTTGG
CCTCGCGCGCAGATCAGTTGGAAGAATTTGTCCACTACGTGAAAGGCGAGATCACCAAGGTAGTCGGCAA
ATAACCCTCGAGCCACCCATGACCAAAATCCCTTAACGTGAGTTACGCGTCGTTCCACTGAGCGTCAGAC
CCCGTAGAAAAGATCAAAGGATCTTCTTGAGATCCTTTTTTTCTGCGCGTAATCTGCTGCTTGCAAACAA
AAAAACCACCGCTACCAGCGGTGGTTTGTTTGCCGGATCAAGAGCTACCAACTCTTTTTCCGAAGGTAAC
TGGCTTCAGCAGAGCGCAGATACCAAATACTGTTCTTCTAGTGTAGCCGTAGTTAGGCCACCACTTCAAG
AACTCTGTAGCACCGCCTACATACCTCGCTCTGCTAATCCTGTTACCAGTGGCTGCTGCCAGTGGCGATA
AGTCGTGTCTTACCGGGTTGGACTCAAGACGATAGTTACCGGATAAGGCGCAGCGGTCGGGCTGAACGGG
GGGTTCGTGCACACAGCCCAGCTTGGAGCGAACGACCTACACCGAACTGAGATACCTACAGCGTGAGCTA
TGAGAAAGCGCCACGCTTCCCGAAGGGAGAAAGGCGGACAGGTATCCGGTAAGCGGCAGGGTCGGAACAG
GAGAGCGCACGAGGGAGCTTCCAGGGGGAAACGCCTGGTATCTTTATAGTCCTGTCGGGTTTCGCCACCT
CTGACTTGAGCGTCGATTTTTGTGATGCTCGTCAGGGGGGCGGAGCCTATGGAAAAACGCCAGCAACGCG
GCCTTTTTACGGTTCCTGGCCTTTTGCTGGCCTTTTGCTCACATGTT
