>Addgene plasmid #82103 | pDONR223_CBX3_WT | depositor partial sequence | sequence record 155474 | Insert sequence
ATGGCCTCCAACAAAACTACATTGCAAAAAATGGGAAAAAAACAGAATGGAAAGAGTAAAAAAGTTGAAG
AGGCAGAGCCTGAAGAATTTGTCGTGGAAAAAGTACTAGATCGACGTGTAGTGAATGGGAAAGTGGAATA
TTTCCTGAAGTGGAAGGGATTTACAGATGCTGACAATACTTGGGAACCTGAAGAAAATTTAGATTGTCCA
GAATTGATTGAAGCGTTTCTTAACTCTCAGAAAGCTGGCAAAGAAAAAGATGGTACAAAAAGAAAATCTT
TATCTGACAGTGAATCTGATGACAGCAAATCAAAGAAGAAAAGAGAT
[201 nt withheld, positions 328-528]
TGTCCAGAAGATGAAGCTCAA
